Addgene plasmid #68660: pMpGWB332
Purpose: (Empty Backbone) Gateway binary vector designed for transgenic research with Marchantia polymorpha as well as other plants
Depositing lab: Takayuki Kohchi. Depositing organization: Kyoto University, Graduate School of Biostudies. Publication: Development of Gateway Binary Vector Series with Four Different Selection Markers for the Liverwort Marchantia polymorpha. Ishizaki K, Nishihama R, Ueda M, Inoue K, Ishida S, Nishimura Y, Shikanai T, Kohchi T. PLoS One. 2015 Sep 25;10(9):e0138876. doi: 10.1371/journal.pone.0138876. eCollection 2015. PONE-D-15-25288 PubMed 26406247.
Backbone
  Vector backbone: pMpGWB300
  Backbone manufacturer: Kohchi Lab., Kyoto University
  Backbone size (bp): 10455
  Modifications to backbone: MpHSP17.8A1 promoter is cloned upstream of the Gateway cassette.
  Vector type: Plant Expression
  Promoter: MpHSP17.8A1 promoter
  Selectable markers: Chlorsulfuron
Growth in bacteria
  Bacterial resistance: Chloramphenicol and Spectinomycin, 25 & 50 μg/mL
  Growth temperature: 37°C
  Growth strain: DB3.1
  Copy number: High Copy
Gene/Insert
  Cloning method: Gateway Cloning
Resource information
  A portion of this plasmid was derived from a plasmid made by: The Gateway cassette was provided by Tsuyoshi Nakagawa at Shimane University, Japan.
Terms and licenses: Academic/Nonprofit Terms; Industry Terms: Not Available to Industry
How to cite: pMpGWB332 was a gift from Takayuki Kohchi (Addgene plasmid # 68660 ; http://n2t.net/addgene:68660 ; RRID:Addgene_68660)
