[The description below was written by a language model from this plasmid's Addgene catalogue record and pLannotate feature annotations shown in this document.]
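Description:
pMpGWB332 is an empty Gateway destination binary vector built on the pMpGWB300 backbone for Agrobacterium-mediated transformation of the liverwort Marchantia polymorpha and other plants. Outside the T-DNA it carries a high-copy ColE1/pMB1-type origin with the pBR322 bom region for propagation in E. coli. The pVS1 oriV, RepA and StaA functions provide replication and stable maintenance in Agrobacterium. Bacterial selection relies on an aadA spectinomycin/streptomycin resistance gene in the backbone and on the chloramphenicol resistance gene inside the Gateway cassette. Because the cassette also encodes the CcdB toxin, the unrecombined vector must be kept in a ccdB-tolerant strain such as DB3.1.

Between the nopaline-type right and left T-DNA borders there are two units. The first is the expression cassette, in which the MpHSP17.8A1 promoter was cloned upstream of an attR1–CmR–ccdB–attR2 Gateway cassette followed by the NOS terminator. The promoter is stated in the catalogue record but is not annotated in the feature tables; it presumably lies in the unannotated stretch between the lacZα fragment and attR1. An LR reaction with an entry clone replaces the CmR/ccdB segment with the gene of interest, placing it under this promoter. The promoter's name suggests a small heat shock protein gene and therefore heat-inducible expression, although the record does not describe its behaviour. No fusion tag or reporter is annotated.

The second unit is the plant selection marker, an acetolactate synthase coding sequence matching tobacco SURB. It is driven by an enhanced CaMV 35S promoter, ends in the CaMV poly(A) signal, and confers chlorsulfuron resistance. The two deposited sequence records differ by a single nucleotide in length and share the same annotation.
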