Features (pLannotate 1.2.2; 27 found; start..end, strand, type, name):
     54..78      -  misc_feature   RB T-DNA repeat: right border repeat from nopaline C58 T-DNA
    144..298     -  CDS            lacZα (fragment): LacZα fragment of β-galactosidase; lacZ fragment
   1532..1656    +  protein_bind   attR1: mutant version of attR; recombination site for the Gateway® LR reaction LR Clonase™
   1693..1723    +  promoter       lac UV5 promoter: E. coli lac promoter with an "up" mutation
   1748..1776    +  promoter       cat promoter (fragment): promoter of the E. coli cat gene encoding chloramphenicol acetyltransferase
   1777..2436    +  CDS            CmR: chloramphenicol acetyltransferase; cat; confers resistance to chloramphenicol
   2615..2773    +  CDS            ccdA (fragment): CCDA_ECO57 - Also known as H, letA. Experimental evidence at protein level: Swiss-Prot protein existence level 1. Antitoxin component of a type II toxin-antitoxin (TA) system which inhibits the post-segregational killing (PSK) of plasmid-free cells, also referred to as a plasmid addiction system. Binds to and blocks the activity of CcdB; will also remove bound CcdB protein from the CcdB-GyrA complex by forming a CcdA-CcdB complex, a process termed rejuvenation. Functions as a transcriptional corepressor for the ccdAB operon, repression also requires CcdB (By similarity). From Escherichia coli
   2778..3080    +  CDS            ccdB: CCDB_ECOLI - Also known as G, letB, letD. Experimental evidence at protein level: Swiss-Prot protein existence level 1. Toxic component of a type II toxin-antitoxin (TA) system, functioning in plasmid maintainence. Responsible for the post- segregational killing (PSK) of plasmid-free cells, also referred to as a plasmid addiction system. Half-life of over 2 hours. Cell killing by CcdB is accompanied by filamentation, defects in chromosome and plasmid segregation, defects in cell division, formation of anucleate cells, decreased DNA synthesis and plasmid loss. Interferes with the activity of DN
   3124..3248    -  protein_bind   attR2: mutant version of attR; recombination site for the Gateway® LR reaction LR Clonase™
   3280..3532    +  terminator     NOS terminator: nopaline synthase terminator and poly(A) signal
   3588..3610    -  protein_bind   lac operator (fragment): The lac repressor binds to the lac operator to inhibit transcription in E. coli. This inhibition can be relieved by adding lactose or isopropyl-β-D-thiogalactopyranoside (IPTG). lac repressor encoded by lacI
   3614..3644    -  promoter       lac promoter: promoter for the E. coli lac operon
   3659..3680    -  protein_bind   CAP binding site: CAP binding activates transcription in the presence of cAMP. E. coli catabolite activator protein
   3765..3940    -  polyA_signal   CaMV poly(A) signal: cauliflower mosaic virus polyadenylation signal
   3951..5696    -  CDS            ALS SURB (fragment): ILVB2_TOBAC - Experimental evidence at protein level: Swiss-Prot protein existence level 1. From Nicotiana tabacum (Common tobacco).
   6024..6700    -  promoter       CaMV 35S promoter (enhanced): cauliflower mosaic virus 35S promoter with a duplicated enhancer region
   6895..6919    -  misc_feature   LB T-DNA repeat: left border repeat from nopaline C58 T-DNA
   7178..7201    +  promoter       Pc promoter (fragment): intI1 (promoter lies within the coding sequence); class 1 integron promoter
   7377..7433    +  CDS            GmR (fragment): gentamycin acetyltransferase; aacC1; confers resistance to gentamycin
   7444..8231    +  CDS            SmR (fragment): aminoglycoside adenylyltransferase (Murphy, 1985); aadA; confers resistance to spectinomycin and streptomycin
   8477..9065    +  rep_origin     ori: high-copy-number ColE1/pMB1/pBR322/pUC origin of replication
   9251..9391    -  misc_feature   bom: basis of mobility region from pBR322
   9493..9532    -  CDS            rop (fragment): Rop protein, which maintains plasmids at low copy number; rop
   9735..9929    -  rep_origin     pVS1 oriV: origin of replication for the Pseudomonas plasmid pVS1 (Heeb et al., 2000)
   9995..11068   -  CDS            pVS1 RepA: replication protein from the Pseudomonas plasmid pVS1 (Heeb et al., 2000)
  11497..12126   -  CDS            pVS1 StaA: stability protein from the Pseudomonas plasmid pVS1 (Heeb et al., 2000)
  12686..13087   -  CDS            Y4CG_SINFN (fragment): Protein inferred from homology: Swiss-Prot protein existence level 3. From Sinorhizobium fredii (strain NBRC 101917 / NGR234).
>Addgene plasmid #68660 | pMpGWB332 | depositor full sequence | sequence record 122359 | pMpGWB332 sequence 13373 bps
TTTCACGCCCTTTTAAATATCCGATTATTCTAATAAACGCTCTTTTCTCTTAGGTTTACCCGCCAATATA
TCCTGTCAAACACTGATAGTTTAAACTGAAGGCGGGAAACGACAATCTGATCCAAGCTCAAGCTGCTCTA
GCATTCGCCATTCAGGCTGCGCAACTGTTGGGAAGGGCGATCGGTGCGGGCCTCTTCGCTATTACGCCAG
CTGGCGAAAGGGGGATGTGCTGCAAGGCGATTAAGTTGGGTAACGCCAGGGTTTTCCCAGTCACGACGTT
GTAAAACGACGGCCAGTGCCAAGCTTGGGTCTAGACCAGCCATTATAGCAACTATGTTAAAAGTGACAGT
TTTCTCTAATCGGGAATCTTGTCCGTATTGAAAGTTCCCTGTTCAGTGACTGAGCCGCTTAATAATATTT
TCAGTTTCGAGTACGAGGGAGAGATTGAACAAATTTTGGGGTTTCAGGGCTAAATTCTGCAGGGGCTTTA
GTTTTGAGTCGGGTGAAACTTTCCTAAGTCTTGGCAATGAACTCACATTCGCCATTGTACCTATTAAATG
ACCCAAACATCCTTGACAACAAATTGACAAGTACGGGAACATGATCTTCAATATGAAATTTAATATGTCC
TTTATGTTGGCTTTCCTCATCAATGATTGGAAACTCACATACAAAGAAAAGCGTGATATAATAAATCACT
AGAATCTTCTCCGCTTTCTAAGACAGTAATGATGGATCCACGTGAGTGTGAAACATCAATATCAACATCG
GTAGGAGTAGAGAAGTTTCTAAATCAGAAAAAGTGAATAGACAAGACAACTTACTCCTTGAACGAGAATA
TTCCTCGAGAAAGAGGGAAAAGAGTAAAAAGAGTAAAAAGCCATGGTACAGAATAGCCCATTCCATGGTT
ATTGCAGTCAAACCGCTACGCCAGCAAAAACGGAACGAAACTAAACCCGTTCCACAAATTGCGAAAGATG
GAATGTATTCGCCATGTATATTTCGAGATTATTATGAGACTTCCGGTCCCGGGAAGATGGCCTGGGTTCA
CCGGGATCAGCCGAATTCCGACGTGATGGAGCACGGCCATGCATACTTCTAGAGAAGTCGGCCACCGTGA
AATTCGACGACGAGATGGTACTAGAATCACCGGGACAGTACACACCTCGTTCATGGCCTCGAGCATTCGA
TGTCGCTCTCACCTGCACAGCCTCGAGGTATCGAGAGGGTTCTAGGATGGACCAGCGATGTCTCGAGGAA
TTTAGAAAGATTTCATGCGCTCGTTGTGTGAGAGCCAAGGAAGCACATTATGGGGCCTATAAGTACCACG
CAAGGGCCTGGGGTTCCCATCAATCAAATCAGTGTTCAGACGATTTCCTCAAGCGATCATTGCACCGTGA
TCAGTGAAGCACAGACTTCAAGCTTTTGGCTTGCCTACTTCCACGTTCCCATCCGAGATCGACACCGAAT
TGTTGAGTTCTGTCTGATCTTCCTGCAGTCGAGAGCGAAGTTCCACCATCTAGAGTTATCAACAAGTTTG
TACAAAAAAGCTGAACGAGAAACGTAAAATGATATAAATATCAATATATTAAATTAGATTTTGCATAAAA
AACAGACTACATAATACTGTAAAACACAACATATCCAGTCACTATGGCGGCCCCTCGAGGGGCCGCATTA
GGCACCCCAGGCTTTACACTTTATGCTTCCGGCTCGTATAATGTGTGGATTTTGAGTTAGGATCCGGCGA
GATTTTCAGGAGCTAAGGAAGCTAAAATGGAGAAAAAAATCACTGGATATACCACCGTTGATATATCCCA
ATGGCATCGTAAAGAACATTTTGAGGCATTTCAGTCAGTTGCTCAATGTACCTATAACCAGACCGTTCAG
CTGGATATTACGGCCTTTTTAAAGACCGTAAAGAAAAATAAGCACAAGTTTTATCCGGCCTTTATTCACA
TTCTTGCCCGCCTGATGAATGCTCATCCGGAATTCCGTATGGCAATGAAAGACGGTGAGCTGGTGATATG
GGATAGTGTTCACCCTTGTTACACCGTTTTCCATGAGCAAACTGAAACGTTTTCATCGCTCTGGAGTGAA
TACCACGACGATTTCCGGCAGTTTCTACACATATATTCGCAAGATGTGGCGTGTTACGGTGAAAACCTGG
CCTATTTCCCTAAAGGGTTTATTGAGAATATGTTTTTCGTCTCAGCCAATCCCTGGGTGAGTTTCACCAG
TTTTGATTTAAACGTGGCCAATATGGACAACTTCTTCGCCCCCGTTTTCACCATGGGCAAATATTATACG
CAAGGCGACAAGGTGCTGATGCCGCTGGCGATTCAGGTTCATCATGCCGTCTGTGATGGCTTCCATGTCG
GCAGAATGCTTAATGAATTACAACAGTACTGCGATGAGTGGCAGGGCGGGGCGTAAACGCGTGGATCCGG
CTTACTAAAAGCCAGATAACAGTATGCGTATTTGCGCGCTGATTTTTGCGGTATAAGAATATATACTGAT
ATGTATACCCGAAGTATGTCAAAAAGAGGTGTGCTATGAAGCAGCGTATTACAGTGACAGTTGACAGCGA
CAGCTATCAGTTGCTCAAGGCATATATGATGTCAATATCTCCGGTCTGGTAAGCACAACCATGCAGAATG
AAGCCCGTCGTCTGCGTGCCGAACGCTGGAAAGCGGAAAATCAGGAAGGGATGGCTGAGGTCGCCCGGTT
TATTGAAATGAACGGCTCTTTTGCTGACGAGAACAGGGACTGGTGAAATGCAGTTTAAGGTTTACACCTA
TAAAAGAGAGAGCCGTTATCGTCTGTTTGTGGATGTACAGAGTGATATTATTGACACGCCCGGGCGACGG
ATGGTGATCCCCCTGGCCAGTGCACGTCTGCTGTCAGATAAAGTCTCCCGTGAACTTTACCCGGTGGTGC
ATATCGGGGATGAAAGCTGGCGCATGATGACCACCGATATGGCCAGTGTGCCGGTCTCCGTTATCGGGGA
AGAAGTGGCTGATCTCAGCCACCGCGAAAATGACATCAAAAACGCCATTAACCTGATGTTCTGGGGAATA
TAAATGTCAGGCTCCCTTATACACAGCCAGTCTGCAGGTCGACCATAGTGACTGGATATGTTGTGTTTTA
CAGTATTATGTAGTCTGTTTTTTATGCAAAATCTAATTTAATATATTGATATTTATATCATTTTACGTTT
CTCGTTCAGCTTTCTTGTACAAAGTGGTTGATAACAGCGCTTAGAGCTCGAATTTCCCCGATCGTTCAAA
CATTTGGCAATAAAGTTTCTTAAGATTGAATCCTGTTGCCGGTCTTGCGATGATTATCATATAATTTCTG
TTGAATTACGTTAAGCATGTAATAATTAACATGTAATGCATGACGTTATTTATGAGATGGGTTTTTATGA
TTAGAGTCCCGCAATTATACATTTAATACGCGATAGAAAACAAAATATAGCGCGCAAACTAGGATAAATT
ATCGCGCGCGGTGTCATCTATGTTACTAGATCGGGAATTGGTTCCGGAACCAATTCGTAATCATGGTCAT
AGCTGTTTCCTGTGTGAAATTGTTATCCGCTCACAATTCCACACAACATACGAGCCGGAAGCATAAAGTG
TAAAGCCTGGGGTGCCTAATGAGTGAGCTAACTCACATTAGGCTGAATTAGGCGCGCCTATTTCTGAATT
CAACACATTGCGGACGTTTTTAATGTACTGAATTAACGCCGAATTAATTCGGGGGATCTGGATTTTAGTA
CTGGATTTTGGTTTTAGGAATTAGAAATTTTATTGATAGAAGTATTTTACAAATACAAATACATACTAAG
GGTTTCTTATATGCTCAACACATGAGCGAAACCCTATAGGAACCCTAAATTCCCTTATCTGGGAACTACT
CACACATTATTATGGAGAAACTCGAAGTTAGTATATAGTCCTTCCATCACCCTCTGTGATAATCTCCTTA
AAACTTGCTCCCCCAGGAATCATAGGCAGAACGTGCTCCTGGTGGGGAACTATCACATCCAGTAAATAAG
GACCGGGAGAATCTAGCATAGTTTGAATTGCTGCTCTTAGTTCATCCTTCTTCACCACACGCGCATTTGG
CACCTTGAAACCGTCTGCAACTGTACAGAAGTCGGGGTAGATCTGCTCCTCGTGATCTGGATCACCTAAG
TAAGTATGTGCTCTGTTGGCCTTGTAGAATCTATCCTCCAATTGTACGACCATTCCTAGATGTTGGTTGT
TTAAGATCATGATCTTCACGGGTAACTTCTCCACAAAAATTGTAGCCAACTCCTGTACGTTCATCACAAA
GCTACCATCGCCATCGATGTCGATCACAGGAATATCTGGTTGAGTTGCGGCAGCCCCCAAAGCAGAAGGA
AGTCCGAATCCCATGGCTCCAAGACCTCCAGATGTCAACCAACGCCGCGGTTCGTTGTACTTGAACCACT
GGGCTGCCCACATTTGATGTTGGCCAACACCAGTAGATATGATGGCATTTCCACCAGTGAGTTCGTACAG
CGTCTGTATGGCAGATTGAGGAGCAATGGCATCCTCGAATACGGGAAACTTCATTGGCCATTTCTGCTTT
TGTTCTTCTAGTTCTGCCACCCAGTTGGAGAAGTCGAAAGTCCTCTTTTGACTCTTCAAGAGGGCATTGA
TTTCACTTAGCGCAGGTTTCACATCAGCACACATGGACACATGGGGCTGTTTGTTCTTTCCAATTTCAGC
AGGGTCAATATCGATATGAACGATGCTGGACCTGCTAGCAAAAGTCTCCAGTTTACCAGTCACTCGATCG
TCGAAACGCACTCCAAATGCCAACAACAGATCTGCTTGGTCCACGGCGTAGTTGGCGTAAACAGTTCCAT
GCATTCCAAGCATTTTCAAACTTAATGGATCAGACTCGGGATACGCTCCCAAACCCATTAAAGTCGATGT
GATAGGAATTCCGGTAAGCTCGACAAATTCCCTCAACTCTTCGCTGGCGTGATTGCAACCTCCTCCAGAA
TACACTACAGGCTTCTTAGAACTAGAAATGAGTCTTATAATCTGCTCGATTAACGTTGGTTCCGGTGGCC
GAGGCAGTCGTTGTAAGTAGCCCTTCAGTTGCATTGGCTGAGACCAATCTGGAATAGCCATTTGCTGTTG
CACGTCCTTGGGAATATCTACCAAGACTGGGCCCGGCCTACCTGAAGCTGCCAAAAAGAAAGCCTCCCTG
ATTACGCGAGGGATGTCATCAATGTTCATAACAAGGTAATTGTGCTTGGTGATCGATCTCGTAACCTCCA
CAATTGGAGTTTCTTGAAAAGCATCGGTACCAATCATCCTACTGGATACTTGACCTGTAATGGCCACTAG
TGGCACACTGTCCAAGAGGGCATCAGCGAGCCCGGTAACAAGATTGGTCGCTCCAGGACCGGATGTGGCT
ATACAAACCCCTACTCGTCCAGACGATTTAGCATAACCTTCAGCAGCGAAAATCTCCCCCTGCTCGTGGC
GACAGAGAATGTTGCGGATGCTGCTGGAACGTGTAAGAGCCTGGTGAATCTCCATAGACGCTCCGCCGGG
ATAAGCGAACACCGTTCTAATCCCTTCTCGCTCAAGAGCCTCCACCAAAATGTCGGCTCCTTTGCGGGGC
TCGTCATCCTTGTAGCGAGACTGAAAGTCGGACGGGGTTGGTGCAACGAGTGACTTCCCGCTGCTAAGCC
GTGGTCCACTCACATCGACTGCAGACTGGATCTTCTCGCTAACAGCTTGGGCTTTCACTTCCAGTGAACG
CTCAGTCTTCCGAGAGGTGTTGTATGCATGTCCCCTCAGAGCGGCTCCCGAGAAGAAACCACTCCTCACC
TTTAGCTCTTTAGCTCCCTTGCAACAAGACCTTGCCGATGGCTGCACCTTCTCCAGGCTCGCTATGCTCA
AAGGCACAGCTGCGCATCCACTAATTGACGCCATGCTCGAGAGAGATAGATTTGTAGAGAGAGACTGGTG
ATTTCAGCGTGTCCTCTCCAAATGAAATGAACTTCCTTATATAGAGGAAGGGTCTTGCGAAGGATAGTGG
GATTGTGCGTCATCCCTTACGTCAGTGGAGATATCACATCAATCCACTTGCTTTGAAGACGTGGTTGGAA
CGTCTTCTTTTTCCACGATGCTCCTCGTGGGTGGGGGTCCATCTTTGGGACCACTGTCGGCAGAGGCATC
TTGAACGATAGCCTTTCCTTTATCGCAATTATGGCATTTGTAGGTGCCACCTTCCTTTTCTACTGTCCTT
TTGATGAAGTGACAGATAGCTGGGCAATGGAATCCGAGGAGGTTTCCCGATATTACCCTTTGTTGAAAAG
TCTCAATAGCCCTTTGGTCTTCTGAGACTGTATCTTTGATATTCTTGGAGTAGACGAGAGTGTCGTGCTC
CACCATGTTCACATCAATCCACTTGCTTTGAAGACGTGGTTGGAACGTCTTCTTTTTCCACGATGCTCCT
CGTGGGTGGGGGTCCATCTTTGGGACCACTGTCGGCAGAGGCATCTTGAACGATAGCCTTTCCTTTATCG
CAATGATGGCATTTGTAGGTGCCACCTTCCTTTTCTACTGTCCTTTTGATGAAGTGACAGATAGCTGGGC
AATGGAATCCGAGGAGGTTTCCCGATATTACCCTTTGTTGAAAAGTCTCAATAGCCCTTTGGTCTTCTGA
GACTGTATCTTTGATATTCTTGGAGTAGACGAGAGTGTCGTGCTCCACCATGTTGGCAAGCTGCTCTAGC
CAATACGCAAACCGAATTCAGAAATAAATTCAGCCTAATTCGGCGTTAATTCAGTACATTAAAAACGTCC
GCAATGTGTTATTAAGTTGTCTAAGCGTCAATTTGTTTACACCACAATATATCCTGCCACCAGCCAGCCA
ACAGCTCCCCGACCGGCAGCTCGGCACAAAATCACCACTCGATACAGGCAGCCCATCAGTCCGGGACGGC
GTCAGCGGGAGAGCCGTTGTAAGGCGGCAGACTTTGCTCATGTTACCGATGCTATTCGGAAGAACGGCAA
CTAAGCTGCCGGGTTTGAAACACGGATGATCTCGCGGAGGGTAGCATGTTGATTGTAACGATGACAGAGC
GTTGCTGCCTGTGATCAATTCGGGCACGAACCCAGTGGACATAAGCCTGTTCGGTTCGTAAGCTGTAATG
CAAGTAGCGTATGCGCTCACGCAACTGGTCCAGAACCTTGACCGAACGCAGCGGTGGTAACGGCGCAGTG
GCGGTTTTCATGGCTTGTTATGACTGTTTTTTTGGGGTACAGTCTATGCCTCGGGCATCCAAGCAGCAAG
CGCGTTACGCCGTGGGTCGATGTTTGATGTTATGGAGCAGCAACGATGTTACGCAGCAGGGCAGTCGCCC
TAAAACAAAGTTAAACATCATGGGGGAAGCGGTGATCGCCGAAGTATCGACTCAACTATCAGAGGTAGTT
GGCGTCATCGAGCGCCATCTCGAACCGACGTTGCTGGCCGTACATTTGTACGGCTCCGCAGTGGATGGCG
GCCTGAAGCCACACAGTGATATTGATTTGCTGGTTACGGTGACCGTAAGGCTTGATGAAACAACGCGGCG
AGCTTTGATCAACGACCTTTTGGAAACTTCGGCTTCCCCTGGAGAGAGCGAGATTCTCCGCGCTGTAGAA
GTCACCATTGTTGTGCACGACGACATCATTCCGTGGCGTTATCCAGCTAAGCGCGAACTGCAATTTGGAG
AATGGCAGCGCAATGACATTCTTGCAGGTATCTTCGAGCCAGCCACGATCGACATTGATCTGGCTATCTT
GCTGACAAAAGCAAGAGAACATAGCGTTGCCTTGGTAGGTCCAGCGGCGGAGGAACTCTTTGATCCGGTT
CCTGAACAGGATCTATTTGAGGCGCTAAATGAAACCTTAACGCTATGGAACTCGCCGCCCGACTGGGCTG
GCGATGAGCGAAATGTAGTGCTTACGTTGTCCCGCATTTGGTACAGCGCAGTAACCGGCAAAATCGCGCC
GAAGGATGTCGCTGCCGACTGGGCAATGGAGCGCCTGCCGGCCCAGTATCAGCCCGTCATACTTGAAGCT
AGACAGGCTTATCTTGGACAAGAAGAAGATCGCTTGGCCTCGCGCGCAGATCAGTTGGAAGAATTTGTCC
ACTACGTGAAAGGCGAGATCACCAAGGTAGTCGGCAAATAATGTCTAGCTAGAAATTCGTTCAAGCCGAC
GCCGCTTCGCGGCGCGGCTTAACTCAAGCGTTAGATGCACTAAGCACATAATTGCTCACAGCCAAACTAT
CAGGTCAAGTCTGCTTTTATTATTTTTAAGCGTGCATAATAAGCCCTACACAAATTGGGAGATATATCAT
GCATGACCAAAATCCCTTAACGTGAGTTTTCGTTCCACTGAGCGTCAGACCCCGTAGAAAAGATCAAAGG
ATCTTCTTGAGATCCTTTTTTTCTGCGCGTAATCTGCTGCTTGCAAACAAAAAAACCACCGCTACCAGCG
GTGGTTTGTTTGCCGGATCAAGAGCTACCAACTCTTTTTCCGAAGGTAACTGGCTTCAGCAGAGCGCAGA
TACCAAATACTGTCCTTCTAGTGTAGCCGTAGTTAGGCCACCACTTCAAGAACTCTGTAGCACCGCCTAC
ATACCTCGCTCTGCTAATCCTGTTACCAGTGGCTGCTGCCAGTGGCGATAAGTCGTGTCTTACCGGGTTG
GACTCAAGACGATAGTTACCGGATAAGGCGCAGCGGTCGGGCTGAACGGGGGGTTCGTGCACACAGCCCA
GCTTGGAGCGAACGACCTACACCGAACTGAGATACCTACAGCGTGAGCTATGAGAAAGCGCCACGCTTCC
CGAAGGGAGAAAGGCGGACAGGTATCCGGTAAGCGGCAGGGTCGGAACAGGAGAGCGCACGAGGGAGCTT
CCAGGGGGAAACGCCTGGTATCTTTATAGTCCTGTCGGGTTTCGCCACCTCTGACTTGAGCGTCGATTTT
TGTGATGCTCGTCAGGGGGGCGGAGCCTATGGAAAAACGCCAGCAACGCGGCCTTTTTACGGTTCCTGGC
CTTTTGCTGGCCTTTTGCTCACATGTTCTTTCCTGCGTTATCCCCTGATTCTGTGGATAACCGTATTACC
GCCTTTGAGTGAGCTGATACCGCTCGCCGCAGCCGAACGACCGAGCGCAGCGAGTCAGTGAGCGAGGAAG
CGGAAGAGCGCCTGATGCGGTATTTTCTCCTTACGCATCTGTGCGGTATTTCACACCGCATATGGTGCAC
TCTCAGTACAATCTGCTCTGATGCCGCATAGTTAAGCCAGTATACACTCCGCTATCGCTACGTGACTGGG
TCATGGCTGCGCCCCGACACCCGCCAACACCCGCTGACGCGCCCTGACGGGCTTGTCTGCTCCCGGCATC
CGCTTACAGACAAGCTGTGACCGTCTCCGGGAGCTGCATGTGTCAGAGGTTTTCACCGTCATCACCGAAA
CGCGCGAGGCAGGGTGCCTTGATGTGGGCGCCGGCGGTCGAGTGGCGACGGCGCGGCTTGTCCGCGCCCT
GGTAGATTGCCTGGCCGTAGGCCAGCCATTTTTGAGCGGCCAGCGGCCGCGATAGGCCGACGCGAAGCGG
CGGGGCGTAGGGAGCGCAGCGACCGAAGGGTAGGCGCTTTTTGCAGCTCTTCGGCTGTGCGCTGGCCAGA
CAGTTATGCACAGGCCAGGCGGGTTTTAAGAGTTTTAATAAGTTTTAAAGAGTTTTAGGCGGAAAAATCG
CCTTTTTTCTCTTTTATATCAGTCACTTACATGTGTGACCGGTTCCCAATGTACGGCTTTGGGTTCCCAA
TGTACGGGTTCCGGTTCCCAATGTACGGCTTTGGGTTCCCAATGTACGTGCTATCCACAGGAAAGAGACC
TTTTCGACCTTTTTCCCCTGCTAGGGCAATTTGCCCTAGCATCTGCTCCGTACATTAGGAACCGGCGGAT
GCTTCGCCCTCGATCAGGTTGCGGTAGCGCATGACTAGGATCGGGCCAGCCTGCCCCGCCTCCTCCTTCA
AATCGTACTCCGGCAGGTCATTTGACCCGATCAGCTTGCGCACGGTGAAACAGAACTTCTTGAACTCTCC
GGCGCTGCCACTGCGTTCGTAGATCGTCTTGAACAACCATCTGGCTTCTGCCTTGCCTGCGGCGCGGCGT
GCCAGGCGGTAGAGAAAACGGCCGATGCCGGGATCGATCAAAAAGTAATCGGGGTGAACCGTCAGCACGT
CCGGGTTCTTGCCTTCTGTGATCTCGCGGTACATCCAATCAGCTAGCTCGATCTCGATGTACTCCGGCCG
CCCGGTTTCGCTCTTTACGATCTTGTAGCGGCTAATCAAGGCTTCACCCTCGGATACCGTCACCAGGCGG
CCGTTCTTGGCCTTCTTCGTACGCTGCATGGCAACGTGCGTGGTGTTTAACCGAATGCAGGTTTCTACCA
GGTCGTCTTTCTGCTTTCCGCCATCGGCTCGCCGGCAGAACTTGAGTACGTCCGCAACGTGTGGACGGAA
CACGCGGCCGGGCTTGTCTCCCTTCCCTTCCCGGTATCGGTTCATGGATTCGGTTAGATGGGAAACCGCC
ATCAGTACCAGGTCGTAATCCCACACACTGGCCATGCCGGCCGGCCCTGCGGAAACCTCTACGTGCCCGT
CTGGAAGCTCGTAGCGGATCACCTCGCCAGCTCGTCGGTCACGCTTCGACAGACGGAAAACGGCCACGTC
CATGATGCTGCGACTATCGCGGGTGCCCACGTCATAGAGCATCGGAACGAAAAAATCTGGTTGCTCGTCG
CCCTTGGGCGGCTTCCTAATCGACGGCGCACCGGCTGCCGGCGGTTGCCGGGATTCTTTGCGGATTCGAT
CAGCGGCCGCTTGCCACGATTCACCGGGGCGTGCTTCTGCCTCGATGCGTTGCCGCTGGGCGGCCTGCGC
GGCCTTCAACTTCTCCACCAGGTCATCACCCAGCGCCGCGCCGATTTGTACCGGGCCGGATGGTTTGCGA
CCGCTCACGCCGATTCCTCGGGCTTGGGGGTTCCAGTGCCATTGCAGGGCCGGCAGACAACCCAGCCGCT
TACGCCTGGCCAACCGCCCGTTCCTCCACACATGGGGCATTCCACGGCGTCGGTGCCTGGTTGTTCTTGA
TTTTCCATGCCGCCTCCTTTAGCCGCTAAAATTCATCTACTCATTTATTCATTTGCTCATTTACTCTGGT
AGCTGCGCGATGTATTCAGATAGCAGCTCGGTAATGGTCTTGCCTTGGCGTACCGCGTACATCTTCAGCT
TGGTGTGATCCTCCGCCGGCAACTGAAAGTTGACCCGCTTCATGGCTGGCGTGTCTGCCAGGCTGGCCAA
CGTTGCAGCCTTGCTGCTGCGTGCGCTCGGACGGCCGGCACTTAGCGTGTTTGTGCTTTTGCTCATTTTC
TCTTTACCTCATTAACTCAAATGAGTTTTGATTTAATTTCAGCGGCCAGCGCCTGGACCTCGCGGGCAGC
GTCGCCCTCGGGTTCTGATTCAAGAACGGTTGTGCCGGCGGCGGCAGTGCCTGGGTAGCTCACGCGCTGC
GTGATACGGGACTCAAGAATGGGCAGCTCGTACCCGGCCAGCGCCTCGGCAACCTCACCGCCGATGCGCG
TGCCTTTGATCGCCCGCGACACGACAAAGGCCGCTTGTAGCCTTCCATCCGTGACCTCAATGCGCTGCTT
AACCAGCTCCACCAGGTCGGCGGTGGCCCATATGTCGTAAGGGCTTGGCTGCACCGGAATCAGCACGAAG
TCGGCTGCCTTGATCGCGGACACAGCCAAGTCCGCCGCCTGGGGCGCTCCGTCGATCACTACGAAGTCGC
GCCGGCCGATGGCCTTCACGTCGCGGTCAATCGTCGGGCGGTCGATGCCGACAACGGTTAGCGGTTGATC
TTCCCGCACGGCCGCCCAATCGCGGGCACTGCCCTGGGGATCGGAATCGACTAACAGAACATCGGCCCCG
GCGAGTTGCAGGGCGCGGGCTAGATGGGTTGCGATGGTCGTCTTGCCTGACCCGCCTTTCTGGTTAAGTA
CAGCGATAACCTTCATGCGTTCCCCTTGCGTATTTGTTTATTTACTCATCGCATCATATACGCAGCGACC
GCATGACGCAAGCTGTTTTACTCAAATACACATCACCTTTTTAGACGGCGGCGCTCGGTTTCTTCAGCGG
CCAAGCTGGCCGGCCAGGCCGCCAGCTTGGCATCAGACAAACCGGCCAGGATTTCATGCAGCCGCACGGT
TGAGACGTGCGCGGGCGGCTCGAACACGTACCCGGCCGCGATCATCTCCGCCTCGATCTCTTCGGTAATG
AAAAACGGTTCGTCCTGGCCGTCCTGGTGCGGTTTCATGCTTGTTCCTCTTGGCGTTCATTCTCGGCGGC
CGCCAGGGCGTCGGCCTCGGTCAATGCGTCCTCACGGAAGGCACCGCGCCGCCTGGCCTCGGTGGGCGTC
ACTTCCTCGCTGCGCTCAAGTGCGCGGTACAGGGTCGAGCGATGCACGCCAAGCAGTGCAGCCGCCTCTT
TCACGGTGCGGCCTTCCTGGTCGATCAGCTCGCGGGCGTGCGCGATCTGTGCCGGGGTGAGGGTAGGGCG
GGGGCCAAACTTCACGCCTCGGGCCTTGGCGGCCTCGCGCCCGCTCCGGGTGCGGTCGATGATTAGGGAA
CGCTCGAACTCGGCAATGCCGGCGAACACGGTCAACACCATGCGGCCGGCCGGCGTGGTGGTGTCGGCCC
ACGGCTCTGCCAGGCTACGCAGGCCCGCGCCGGCCTCCTGGATGCGCTCGGCAATGTCCAGTAGGTCGCG
GGTGCTGCGGGCCAGGCGGTCTAGCCTGGTCACTGTCACAACGTCGCCAGGGCGTAGGTGGTCAAGCATC
CTGGCCAGCTCCGGGCGGTCGCGCCTGGTGCCGGTGATCTTCTCGGAAAACAGCTTGGTGCAGCCGGCCG
CGTGCAGTTCGGCCCGTTGGTTGGTCAAGTCCTGGTCGTCGGTGCTGACGCGGGCATAGCCCAGCAGGCC
AGCGGCGGCGCTCTTGTTCATGGCGTAATGTCTCCGGTTCTAGTCGCAAGTATTCTACTTTATGCGACTA
AAACACGCGACAAGAAAACGCCAGGAAAAGGGCAGGGCGGCAGCCTGTCGCGTAACTTAGGACTTGTGCG
ACATGTCGTTTTCAGAAGACGGCTGCACTGAACGTCAGAAGCCGACTGCACTATAGCAGCGGAGGGGTTG
GATCAAAGTACTTTGATCCCGAGGGGAACCCTGTGGTTGGCATGCACATACAAATGGACGAACGGATAAA
CCT
