Features (pLannotate 1.2.2; 27 found; start..end, strand, type, name):
     54..78      -  misc_feature   RB T-DNA repeat: right border repeat from nopaline C58 T-DNA
    144..298     -  CDS            lacZα (fragment): LacZα fragment of β-galactosidase; lacZ fragment
   1532..1651    +  protein_bind   attR1: mutant version of attR; recombination site for the Gateway® LR reaction LR Clonase™
   1694..1724    +  promoter       lac UV5 promoter: E. coli lac promoter with an "up" mutation
   1748..1777    +  promoter       cat promoter (fragment): promoter of the E. coli cat gene encoding chloramphenicol acetyltransferase
   1778..2437    +  CDS            CmR: chloramphenicol acetyltransferase; cat; confers resistance to chloramphenicol
   2616..2774    +  CDS            ccdA (fragment): CCDA_ECO57 - Also known as H, letA. Experimental evidence at protein level: Swiss-Prot protein existence level 1. Antitoxin component of a type II toxin-antitoxin (TA) system which inhibits the post-segregational killing (PSK) of plasmid-free cells, also referred to as a plasmid addiction system. Binds to and blocks the activity of CcdB; will also remove bound CcdB protein from the CcdB-GyrA complex by forming a CcdA-CcdB complex, a process termed rejuvenation. Functions as a transcriptional corepressor for the ccdAB operon, repression also requires CcdB (By similarity). From Escherichia coli
   2779..3081    +  CDS            ccdB: CCDB_ECOLI - Also known as G, letB, letD. Experimental evidence at protein level: Swiss-Prot protein existence level 1. Toxic component of a type II toxin-antitoxin (TA) system, functioning in plasmid maintainence. Responsible for the post- segregational killing (PSK) of plasmid-free cells, also referred to as a plasmid addiction system. Half-life of over 2 hours. Cell killing by CcdB is accompanied by filamentation, defects in chromosome and plasmid segregation, defects in cell division, formation of anucleate cells, decreased DNA synthesis and plasmid loss. Interferes with the activity of DN
   3125..3249    -  protein_bind   attR2: mutant version of attR; recombination site for the Gateway® LR reaction LR Clonase™
   3281..3533    +  terminator     NOS terminator: nopaline synthase terminator and poly(A) signal
   3589..3611    -  protein_bind   lac operator (fragment): The lac repressor binds to the lac operator to inhibit transcription in E. coli. This inhibition can be relieved by adding lactose or isopropyl-β-D-thiogalactopyranoside (IPTG). lac repressor encoded by lacI
   3615..3645    -  promoter       lac promoter: promoter for the E. coli lac operon
   3660..3681    -  protein_bind   CAP binding site: CAP binding activates transcription in the presence of cAMP. E. coli catabolite activator protein
   3766..3941    -  polyA_signal   CaMV poly(A) signal: cauliflower mosaic virus polyadenylation signal
   3952..5697    -  CDS            ALS SURB (fragment): ILVB2_TOBAC - Experimental evidence at protein level: Swiss-Prot protein existence level 1. From Nicotiana tabacum (Common tobacco).
   6025..6701    -  promoter       CaMV 35S promoter (enhanced): cauliflower mosaic virus 35S promoter with a duplicated enhancer region
   6896..6920    -  misc_feature   LB T-DNA repeat: left border repeat from nopaline C58 T-DNA
   7179..7202    +  promoter       Pc promoter (fragment): intI1 (promoter lies within the coding sequence); class 1 integron promoter
   7378..7434    +  CDS            GmR (fragment): gentamycin acetyltransferase; aacC1; confers resistance to gentamycin
   7445..8232    +  CDS            SmR (fragment): aminoglycoside adenylyltransferase (Murphy, 1985); aadA; confers resistance to spectinomycin and streptomycin
   8478..9066    +  rep_origin     ori: high-copy-number ColE1/pMB1/pBR322/pUC origin of replication
   9252..9392    -  misc_feature   bom: basis of mobility region from pBR322
   9494..9533    -  CDS            rop (fragment): Rop protein, which maintains plasmids at low copy number; rop
   9736..9930    -  rep_origin     pVS1 oriV: origin of replication for the Pseudomonas plasmid pVS1 (Heeb et al., 2000)
   9996..11069   -  CDS            pVS1 RepA: replication protein from the Pseudomonas plasmid pVS1 (Heeb et al., 2000)
  11498..12127   -  CDS            pVS1 StaA: stability protein from the Pseudomonas plasmid pVS1 (Heeb et al., 2000)
  12687..13088   -  CDS            Y4CG_SINFN (fragment): Protein inferred from homology: Swiss-Prot protein existence level 3. From Sinorhizobium fredii (strain NBRC 101917 / NGR234).
>Addgene plasmid #68660 | pMpGWB332 | depositor full sequence | sequence record 134025 | pMpGWB332 sequence 13374 bps
TTTCACGCCCTTTTAAATATCCGATTATTCTAATAAACGCTCTTTTCTCTTAGGTTTACCCGCCAATATA
TCCTGTCAAACACTGATAGTTTAAACTGAAGGCGGGAAACGACAATCTGATCCAAGCTCAAGCTGCTCTA
GCATTCGCCATTCAGGCTGCGCAACTGTTGGGAAGGGCGATCGGTGCGGGCCTCTTCGCTATTACGCCAG
CTGGCGAAAGGGGGATGTGCTGCAAGGCGATTAAGTTGGGTAACGCCAGGGTTTTCCCAGTCACGACGTT
GTAAAACGACGGCCAGTGCCAAGCTTGGGTCTAGACCAGCCATTATAGCAACTATGTTAAAAGTGACAGT
TTTCTCTAATCGGGAATCTTGTCCGTATTGAAAGTTCCCTGTTCAGTGACTGAGCCGCTTAATAATATTT
TCAGTTTCGAGTACGAGGGAGAGATTGAACAAATTTTGGGGTTTCAGGGCTAAATTCTGCAGGGGCTTTA
GTTTTGAGTCGGGTGAAACTTTCCTAAGTCTTGGCAATGAACTCACATTCGCCATTGTACCTATTAAATG
ACCCAAACATCCTTGACAACAAATTGACAAGTACGGGAACATGATCTTCAATATGAAATTTAATATGTCC
TTTATGTTGGCTTTCCTCATCAATGATTGGAAACTCACATACAAAGAAAAGCGTGATATAATAAATCACT
AGAATCTTCTCCGCTTTCTAAGACAGTAATGATGGATCCACGTGAGTGTGAAACATCAATATCAACATCG
GTAGGAGTAGAGAAGTTTCTAAATCAGAAAAAGTGAATAGACAAGACAACTTACTCCTTGAACGAGAATA
TTCCTCGAGAAAGAGGGAAAAGAGTAAAAAGAGTAAAAAGCCATGGTACAGAATAGCCCATTCCATGGTT
ATTGCAGTCAAACCGCTACGCCAGCAAAAACGGAACGAAACTAAACCCGTTCCACAAATTGCGAAAGATG
GAATGTATTCGCCATGTATATTTCGAGATTATTATGAGACTTCCGGTCCCGGGAAGATGGCCTGGGTTCA
CCGGGATCAGCCGAATTCCGACGTGATGGAGCACGGCCATGCATACTTCTAGAGAAGTCGGCCACCGTGA
AATTCGACGACGAGATGGTACTAGAATCACCGGGACAGTACACACCTCGTTCATGGCCTCGAGCATTCGA
TGTCGCTCTCACCTGCACAGCCTCGAGGTATCGAGAGGGTTCTAGGATGGACCAGCGATGTCTCGAGGAA
TTTAGAAAGATTTCATGCGCTCGTTGTGTGAGAGCCAAGGAAGCACATTATGGGGCCTATAAGTACCACG
CAAGGGCCTGGGGTTCCCATCAATCAAATCAGTGTTCAGACGATTTCCTCAAGCGATCATTGCACCGTGA
TCAGTGAAGCACAGACTTCAAGCTTTTGGCTTGCCTACTTCCACGTTCCCATCCGAGATCGACACCGAAT
TGTTGAGTTCTGTCTGATCTTCCTGCAGTCGAGAGCGAAGTTCCACCATCTAGAGTTATCAACAAGTTTG
TACAAAAAAGCTGAACGAGAAACGTAAAATGATATAAATATCAATATATTAAATTAGATTTTGCATAAAA
AACAGACTACATAATACTGTAAAACACAACATATCCAGTCATCTATGGCGGCCCCTCGAGGGGCCGCATT
AGGCACCCCAGGCTTTACACTTTATGCTTCCGGCTCGTATAATGTGTGGATTTTGAGTTAGGATCCGTCG
AGATTTTCAGGAGCTAAGGAAGCTAAAATGGAGAAAAAAATCACTGGATATACCACCGTTGATATATCCC
AATGGCATCGTAAAGAACATTTTGAGGCATTTCAGTCAGTTGCTCAATGTACCTATAACCAGACCGTTCA
GCTGGATATTACGGCCTTTTTAAAGACCGTAAAGAAAAATAAGCACAAGTTTTATCCGGCCTTTATTCAC
ATTCTTGCCCGCCTGATGAATGCTCATCCGGAATTCCGTATGGCAATGAAAGACGGTGAGCTGGTGATAT
GGGATAGTGTTCACCCTTGTTACACCGTTTTCCATGAGCAAACTGAAACGTTTTCATCGCTCTGGAGTGA
ATACCACGACGATTTCCGGCAGTTTCTACACATATATTCGCAAGATGTGGCGTGTTACGGTGAAAACCTG
GCCTATTTCCCTAAAGGGTTTATTGAGAATATGTTTTTCGTCTCAGCCAATCCCTGGGTGAGTTTCACCA
GTTTTGATTTAAACGTGGCCAATATGGACAACTTCTTCGCCCCCGTTTTCACCATGGGCAAATATTATAC
GCAAGGCGACAAGGTGCTGATGCCGCTGGCGATTCAGGTTCATCATGCCGTCTGTGATGGCTTCCATGTC
GGCAGAATGCTTAATGAATTACAACAGTACTGCGATGAGTGGCAGGGCGGGGCGTAAACGCGTGGATCCG
GCTTACTAAAAGCCAGATAACAGTATGCGTATTTGCGCGCTGATTTTTGCGGTATAAGAATATATACTGA
TATGTATACCCGAAGTATGTCAAAAAGAGGTGTGCTATGAAGCAGCGTATTACAGTGACAGTTGACAGCG
ACAGCTATCAGTTGCTCAAGGCATATATGATGTCAATATCTCCGGTCTGGTAAGCACAACCATGCAGAAT
GAAGCCCGTCGTCTGCGTGCCGAACGCTGGAAAGCGGAAAATCAGGAAGGGATGGCTGAGGTCGCCCGGT
TTATTGAAATGAACGGCTCTTTTGCTGACGAGAACAGGGACTGGTGAAATGCAGTTTAAGGTTTACACCT
ATAAAAGAGAGAGCCGTTATCGTCTGTTTGTGGATGTACAGAGTGATATTATTGACACGCCCGGGCGACG
GATGGTGATCCCCCTGGCCAGTGCACGTCTGCTGTCAGATAAAGTCTCCCGTGAACTTTACCCGGTGGTG
CATATCGGGGATGAAAGCTGGCGCATGATGACCACCGATATGGCCAGTGTGCCGGTCTCCGTTATCGGGG
AAGAAGTGGCTGATCTCAGCCACCGCGAAAATGACATCAAAAACGCCATTAACCTGATGTTCTGGGGAAT
ATAAATGTCAGGCTCCCTTATACACAGCCAGTCTGCAGGTCGACCATAGTGACTGGATATGTTGTGTTTT
ACAGTATTATGTAGTCTGTTTTTTATGCAAAATCTAATTTAATATATTGATATTTATATCATTTTACGTT
TCTCGTTCAGCTTTCTTGTACAAAGTGGTTGATAACAGCGCTTAGAGCTCGAATTTCCCCGATCGTTCAA
ACATTTGGCAATAAAGTTTCTTAAGATTGAATCCTGTTGCCGGTCTTGCGATGATTATCATATAATTTCT
GTTGAATTACGTTAAGCATGTAATAATTAACATGTAATGCATGACGTTATTTATGAGATGGGTTTTTATG
ATTAGAGTCCCGCAATTATACATTTAATACGCGATAGAAAACAAAATATAGCGCGCAAACTAGGATAAAT
TATCGCGCGCGGTGTCATCTATGTTACTAGATCGGGAATTGGTTCCGGAACCAATTCGTAATCATGGTCA
TAGCTGTTTCCTGTGTGAAATTGTTATCCGCTCACAATTCCACACAACATACGAGCCGGAAGCATAAAGT
GTAAAGCCTGGGGTGCCTAATGAGTGAGCTAACTCACATTAGGCTGAATTAGGCGCGCCTATTTCTGAAT
TCAACACATTGCGGACGTTTTTAATGTACTGAATTAACGCCGAATTAATTCGGGGGATCTGGATTTTAGT
ACTGGATTTTGGTTTTAGGAATTAGAAATTTTATTGATAGAAGTATTTTACAAATACAAATACATACTAA
GGGTTTCTTATATGCTCAACACATGAGCGAAACCCTATAGGAACCCTAAATTCCCTTATCTGGGAACTAC
TCACACATTATTATGGAGAAACTCGAAGTTAGTATATAGTCCTTCCATCACCCTCTGTGATAATCTCCTT
AAAACTTGCTCCCCCAGGAATCATAGGCAGAACGTGCTCCTGGTGGGGAACTATCACATCCAGTAAATAA
GGACCGGGAGAATCTAGCATAGTTTGAATTGCTGCTCTTAGTTCATCCTTCTTCACCACACGCGCATTTG
GCACCTTGAAACCGTCTGCAACTGTACAGAAGTCGGGGTAGATCTGCTCCTCGTGATCTGGATCACCTAA
GTAAGTATGTGCTCTGTTGGCCTTGTAGAATCTATCCTCCAATTGTACGACCATTCCTAGATGTTGGTTG
TTTAAGATCATGATCTTCACGGGTAACTTCTCCACAAAAATTGTAGCCAACTCCTGTACGTTCATCACAA
AGCTACCATCGCCATCGATGTCGATCACAGGAATATCTGGTTGAGTTGCGGCAGCCCCCAAAGCAGAAGG
AAGTCCGAATCCCATGGCTCCAAGACCTCCAGATGTCAACCAACGCCGCGGTTCGTTGTACTTGAACCAC
TGGGCTGCCCACATTTGATGTTGGCCAACACCAGTAGATATGATGGCATTTCCACCAGTGAGTTCGTACA
GCGTCTGTATGGCAGATTGAGGAGCAATGGCATCCTCGAATACGGGAAACTTCATTGGCCATTTCTGCTT
TTGTTCTTCTAGTTCTGCCACCCAGTTGGAGAAGTCGAAAGTCCTCTTTTGACTCTTCAAGAGGGCATTG
ATTTCACTTAGCGCAGGTTTCACATCAGCACACATGGACACATGGGGCTGTTTGTTCTTTCCAATTTCAG
CAGGGTCAATATCGATATGAACGATGCTGGACCTGCTAGCAAAAGTCTCCAGTTTACCAGTCACTCGATC
GTCGAAACGCACTCCAAATGCCAACAACAGATCTGCTTGGTCCACGGCGTAGTTGGCGTAAACAGTTCCA
TGCATTCCAAGCATTTTCAAACTTAATGGATCAGACTCGGGATACGCTCCCAAACCCATTAAAGTCGATG
TGATAGGAATTCCGGTAAGCTCGACAAATTCCCTCAACTCTTCGCTGGCGTGATTGCAACCTCCTCCAGA
ATACACTACAGGCTTCTTAGAACTAGAAATGAGTCTTATAATCTGCTCGATTAACGTTGGTTCCGGTGGC
CGAGGCAGTCGTTGTAAGTAGCCCTTCAGTTGCATTGGCTGAGACCAATCTGGAATAGCCATTTGCTGTT
GCACGTCCTTGGGAATATCTACCAAGACTGGGCCCGGCCTACCTGAAGCTGCCAAAAAGAAAGCCTCCCT
GATTACGCGAGGGATGTCATCAATGTTCATAACAAGGTAATTGTGCTTGGTGATCGATCTCGTAACCTCC
ACAATTGGAGTTTCTTGAAAAGCATCGGTACCAATCATCCTACTGGATACTTGACCTGTAATGGCCACTA
GTGGCACACTGTCCAAGAGGGCATCAGCGAGCCCGGTAACAAGATTGGTCGCTCCAGGACCGGATGTGGC
TATACAAACCCCTACTCGTCCAGACGATTTAGCATAACCTTCAGCAGCGAAAATCTCCCCCTGCTCGTGG
CGACAGAGAATGTTGCGGATGCTGCTGGAACGTGTAAGAGCCTGGTGAATCTCCATAGACGCTCCGCCGG
GATAAGCGAACACCGTTCTAATCCCTTCTCGCTCAAGAGCCTCCACCAAAATGTCGGCTCCTTTGCGGGG
CTCGTCATCCTTGTAGCGAGACTGAAAGTCGGACGGGGTTGGTGCAACGAGTGACTTCCCGCTGCTAAGC
CGTGGTCCACTCACATCGACTGCAGACTGGATCTTCTCGCTAACAGCTTGGGCTTTCACTTCCAGTGAAC
GCTCAGTCTTCCGAGAGGTGTTGTATGCATGTCCCCTCAGAGCGGCTCCCGAGAAGAAACCACTCCTCAC
CTTTAGCTCTTTAGCTCCCTTGCAACAAGACCTTGCCGATGGCTGCACCTTCTCCAGGCTCGCTATGCTC
AAAGGCACAGCTGCGCATCCACTAATTGACGCCATGCTCGAGAGAGATAGATTTGTAGAGAGAGACTGGT
GATTTCAGCGTGTCCTCTCCAAATGAAATGAACTTCCTTATATAGAGGAAGGGTCTTGCGAAGGATAGTG
GGATTGTGCGTCATCCCTTACGTCAGTGGAGATATCACATCAATCCACTTGCTTTGAAGACGTGGTTGGA
ACGTCTTCTTTTTCCACGATGCTCCTCGTGGGTGGGGGTCCATCTTTGGGACCACTGTCGGCAGAGGCAT
CTTGAACGATAGCCTTTCCTTTATCGCAATTATGGCATTTGTAGGTGCCACCTTCCTTTTCTACTGTCCT
TTTGATGAAGTGACAGATAGCTGGGCAATGGAATCCGAGGAGGTTTCCCGATATTACCCTTTGTTGAAAA
GTCTCAATAGCCCTTTGGTCTTCTGAGACTGTATCTTTGATATTCTTGGAGTAGACGAGAGTGTCGTGCT
CCACCATGTTCACATCAATCCACTTGCTTTGAAGACGTGGTTGGAACGTCTTCTTTTTCCACGATGCTCC
TCGTGGGTGGGGGTCCATCTTTGGGACCACTGTCGGCAGAGGCATCTTGAACGATAGCCTTTCCTTTATC
GCAATGATGGCATTTGTAGGTGCCACCTTCCTTTTCTACTGTCCTTTTGATGAAGTGACAGATAGCTGGG
CAATGGAATCCGAGGAGGTTTCCCGATATTACCCTTTGTTGAAAAGTCTCAATAGCCCTTTGGTCTTCTG
AGACTGTATCTTTGATATTCTTGGAGTAGACGAGAGTGTCGTGCTCCACCATGTTGGCAAGCTGCTCTAG
CCAATACGCAAACCGAATTCAGAAATAAATTCAGCCTAATTCGGCGTTAATTCAGTACATTAAAAACGTC
CGCAATGTGTTATTAAGTTGTCTAAGCGTCAATTTGTTTACACCACAATATATCCTGCCACCAGCCAGCC
AACAGCTCCCCGACCGGCAGCTCGGCACAAAATCACCACTCGATACAGGCAGCCCATCAGTCCGGGACGG
CGTCAGCGGGAGAGCCGTTGTAAGGCGGCAGACTTTGCTCATGTTACCGATGCTATTCGGAAGAACGGCA
ACTAAGCTGCCGGGTTTGAAACACGGATGATCTCGCGGAGGGTAGCATGTTGATTGTAACGATGACAGAG
CGTTGCTGCCTGTGATCAATTCGGGCACGAACCCAGTGGACATAAGCCTGTTCGGTTCGTAAGCTGTAAT
GCAAGTAGCGTATGCGCTCACGCAACTGGTCCAGAACCTTGACCGAACGCAGCGGTGGTAACGGCGCAGT
GGCGGTTTTCATGGCTTGTTATGACTGTTTTTTTGGGGTACAGTCTATGCCTCGGGCATCCAAGCAGCAA
GCGCGTTACGCCGTGGGTCGATGTTTGATGTTATGGAGCAGCAACGATGTTACGCAGCAGGGCAGTCGCC
CTAAAACAAAGTTAAACATCATGGGGGAAGCGGTGATCGCCGAAGTATCGACTCAACTATCAGAGGTAGT
TGGCGTCATCGAGCGCCATCTCGAACCGACGTTGCTGGCCGTACATTTGTACGGCTCCGCAGTGGATGGC
GGCCTGAAGCCACACAGTGATATTGATTTGCTGGTTACGGTGACCGTAAGGCTTGATGAAACAACGCGGC
GAGCTTTGATCAACGACCTTTTGGAAACTTCGGCTTCCCCTGGAGAGAGCGAGATTCTCCGCGCTGTAGA
AGTCACCATTGTTGTGCACGACGACATCATTCCGTGGCGTTATCCAGCTAAGCGCGAACTGCAATTTGGA
GAATGGCAGCGCAATGACATTCTTGCAGGTATCTTCGAGCCAGCCACGATCGACATTGATCTGGCTATCT
TGCTGACAAAAGCAAGAGAACATAGCGTTGCCTTGGTAGGTCCAGCGGCGGAGGAACTCTTTGATCCGGT
TCCTGAACAGGATCTATTTGAGGCGCTAAATGAAACCTTAACGCTATGGAACTCGCCGCCCGACTGGGCT
GGCGATGAGCGAAATGTAGTGCTTACGTTGTCCCGCATTTGGTACAGCGCAGTAACCGGCAAAATCGCGC
CGAAGGATGTCGCTGCCGACTGGGCAATGGAGCGCCTGCCGGCCCAGTATCAGCCCGTCATACTTGAAGC
TAGACAGGCTTATCTTGGACAAGAAGAAGATCGCTTGGCCTCGCGCGCAGATCAGTTGGAAGAATTTGTC
CACTACGTGAAAGGCGAGATCACCAAGGTAGTCGGCAAATAATGTCTAGCTAGAAATTCGTTCAAGCCGA
CGCCGCTTCGCGGCGCGGCTTAACTCAAGCGTTAGATGCACTAAGCACATAATTGCTCACAGCCAAACTA
TCAGGTCAAGTCTGCTTTTATTATTTTTAAGCGTGCATAATAAGCCCTACACAAATTGGGAGATATATCA
TGCATGACCAAAATCCCTTAACGTGAGTTTTCGTTCCACTGAGCGTCAGACCCCGTAGAAAAGATCAAAG
GATCTTCTTGAGATCCTTTTTTTCTGCGCGTAATCTGCTGCTTGCAAACAAAAAAACCACCGCTACCAGC
GGTGGTTTGTTTGCCGGATCAAGAGCTACCAACTCTTTTTCCGAAGGTAACTGGCTTCAGCAGAGCGCAG
ATACCAAATACTGTCCTTCTAGTGTAGCCGTAGTTAGGCCACCACTTCAAGAACTCTGTAGCACCGCCTA
CATACCTCGCTCTGCTAATCCTGTTACCAGTGGCTGCTGCCAGTGGCGATAAGTCGTGTCTTACCGGGTT
GGACTCAAGACGATAGTTACCGGATAAGGCGCAGCGGTCGGGCTGAACGGGGGGTTCGTGCACACAGCCC
AGCTTGGAGCGAACGACCTACACCGAACTGAGATACCTACAGCGTGAGCTATGAGAAAGCGCCACGCTTC
CCGAAGGGAGAAAGGCGGACAGGTATCCGGTAAGCGGCAGGGTCGGAACAGGAGAGCGCACGAGGGAGCT
TCCAGGGGGAAACGCCTGGTATCTTTATAGTCCTGTCGGGTTTCGCCACCTCTGACTTGAGCGTCGATTT
TTGTGATGCTCGTCAGGGGGGCGGAGCCTATGGAAAAACGCCAGCAACGCGGCCTTTTTACGGTTCCTGG
CCTTTTGCTGGCCTTTTGCTCACATGTTCTTTCCTGCGTTATCCCCTGATTCTGTGGATAACCGTATTAC
CGCCTTTGAGTGAGCTGATACCGCTCGCCGCAGCCGAACGACCGAGCGCAGCGAGTCAGTGAGCGAGGAA
GCGGAAGAGCGCCTGATGCGGTATTTTCTCCTTACGCATCTGTGCGGTATTTCACACCGCATATGGTGCA
CTCTCAGTACAATCTGCTCTGATGCCGCATAGTTAAGCCAGTATACACTCCGCTATCGCTACGTGACTGG
GTCATGGCTGCGCCCCGACACCCGCCAACACCCGCTGACGCGCCCTGACGGGCTTGTCTGCTCCCGGCAT
CCGCTTACAGACAAGCTGTGACCGTCTCCGGGAGCTGCATGTGTCAGAGGTTTTCACCGTCATCACCGAA
ACGCGCGAGGCAGGGTGCCTTGATGTGGGCGCCGGCGGTCGAGTGGCGACGGCGCGGCTTGTCCGCGCCC
TGGTAGATTGCCTGGCCGTAGGCCAGCCATTTTTGAGCGGCCAGCGGCCGCGATAGGCCGACGCGAAGCG
GCGGGGCGTAGGGAGCGCAGCGACCGAAGGGTAGGCGCTTTTTGCAGCTCTTCGGCTGTGCGCTGGCCAG
ACAGTTATGCACAGGCCAGGCGGGTTTTAAGAGTTTTAATAAGTTTTAAAGAGTTTTAGGCGGAAAAATC
GCCTTTTTTCTCTTTTATATCAGTCACTTACATGTGTGACCGGTTCCCAATGTACGGCTTTGGGTTCCCA
ATGTACGGGTTCCGGTTCCCAATGTACGGCTTTGGGTTCCCAATGTACGTGCTATCCACAGGAAAGAGAC
CTTTTCGACCTTTTTCCCCTGCTAGGGCAATTTGCCCTAGCATCTGCTCCGTACATTAGGAACCGGCGGA
TGCTTCGCCCTCGATCAGGTTGCGGTAGCGCATGACTAGGATCGGGCCAGCCTGCCCCGCCTCCTCCTTC
AAATCGTACTCCGGCAGGTCATTTGACCCGATCAGCTTGCGCACGGTGAAACAGAACTTCTTGAACTCTC
CGGCGCTGCCACTGCGTTCGTAGATCGTCTTGAACAACCATCTGGCTTCTGCCTTGCCTGCGGCGCGGCG
TGCCAGGCGGTAGAGAAAACGGCCGATGCCGGGATCGATCAAAAAGTAATCGGGGTGAACCGTCAGCACG
TCCGGGTTCTTGCCTTCTGTGATCTCGCGGTACATCCAATCAGCTAGCTCGATCTCGATGTACTCCGGCC
GCCCGGTTTCGCTCTTTACGATCTTGTAGCGGCTAATCAAGGCTTCACCCTCGGATACCGTCACCAGGCG
GCCGTTCTTGGCCTTCTTCGTACGCTGCATGGCAACGTGCGTGGTGTTTAACCGAATGCAGGTTTCTACC
AGGTCGTCTTTCTGCTTTCCGCCATCGGCTCGCCGGCAGAACTTGAGTACGTCCGCAACGTGTGGACGGA
ACACGCGGCCGGGCTTGTCTCCCTTCCCTTCCCGGTATCGGTTCATGGATTCGGTTAGATGGGAAACCGC
CATCAGTACCAGGTCGTAATCCCACACACTGGCCATGCCGGCCGGCCCTGCGGAAACCTCTACGTGCCCG
TCTGGAAGCTCGTAGCGGATCACCTCGCCAGCTCGTCGGTCACGCTTCGACAGACGGAAAACGGCCACGT
CCATGATGCTGCGACTATCGCGGGTGCCCACGTCATAGAGCATCGGAACGAAAAAATCTGGTTGCTCGTC
GCCCTTGGGCGGCTTCCTAATCGACGGCGCACCGGCTGCCGGCGGTTGCCGGGATTCTTTGCGGATTCGA
TCAGCGGCCGCTTGCCACGATTCACCGGGGCGTGCTTCTGCCTCGATGCGTTGCCGCTGGGCGGCCTGCG
CGGCCTTCAACTTCTCCACCAGGTCATCACCCAGCGCCGCGCCGATTTGTACCGGGCCGGATGGTTTGCG
ACCGCTCACGCCGATTCCTCGGGCTTGGGGGTTCCAGTGCCATTGCAGGGCCGGCAGACAACCCAGCCGC
TTACGCCTGGCCAACCGCCCGTTCCTCCACACATGGGGCATTCCACGGCGTCGGTGCCTGGTTGTTCTTG
ATTTTCCATGCCGCCTCCTTTAGCCGCTAAAATTCATCTACTCATTTATTCATTTGCTCATTTACTCTGG
TAGCTGCGCGATGTATTCAGATAGCAGCTCGGTAATGGTCTTGCCTTGGCGTACCGCGTACATCTTCAGC
TTGGTGTGATCCTCCGCCGGCAACTGAAAGTTGACCCGCTTCATGGCTGGCGTGTCTGCCAGGCTGGCCA
ACGTTGCAGCCTTGCTGCTGCGTGCGCTCGGACGGCCGGCACTTAGCGTGTTTGTGCTTTTGCTCATTTT
CTCTTTACCTCATTAACTCAAATGAGTTTTGATTTAATTTCAGCGGCCAGCGCCTGGACCTCGCGGGCAG
CGTCGCCCTCGGGTTCTGATTCAAGAACGGTTGTGCCGGCGGCGGCAGTGCCTGGGTAGCTCACGCGCTG
CGTGATACGGGACTCAAGAATGGGCAGCTCGTACCCGGCCAGCGCCTCGGCAACCTCACCGCCGATGCGC
GTGCCTTTGATCGCCCGCGACACGACAAAGGCCGCTTGTAGCCTTCCATCCGTGACCTCAATGCGCTGCT
TAACCAGCTCCACCAGGTCGGCGGTGGCCCATATGTCGTAAGGGCTTGGCTGCACCGGAATCAGCACGAA
GTCGGCTGCCTTGATCGCGGACACAGCCAAGTCCGCCGCCTGGGGCGCTCCGTCGATCACTACGAAGTCG
CGCCGGCCGATGGCCTTCACGTCGCGGTCAATCGTCGGGCGGTCGATGCCGACAACGGTTAGCGGTTGAT
CTTCCCGCACGGCCGCCCAATCGCGGGCACTGCCCTGGGGATCGGAATCGACTAACAGAACATCGGCCCC
GGCGAGTTGCAGGGCGCGGGCTAGATGGGTTGCGATGGTCGTCTTGCCTGACCCGCCTTTCTGGTTAAGT
ACAGCGATAACCTTCATGCGTTCCCCTTGCGTATTTGTTTATTTACTCATCGCATCATATACGCAGCGAC
CGCATGACGCAAGCTGTTTTACTCAAATACACATCACCTTTTTAGACGGCGGCGCTCGGTTTCTTCAGCG
GCCAAGCTGGCCGGCCAGGCCGCCAGCTTGGCATCAGACAAACCGGCCAGGATTTCATGCAGCCGCACGG
TTGAGACGTGCGCGGGCGGCTCGAACACGTACCCGGCCGCGATCATCTCCGCCTCGATCTCTTCGGTAAT
GAAAAACGGTTCGTCCTGGCCGTCCTGGTGCGGTTTCATGCTTGTTCCTCTTGGCGTTCATTCTCGGCGG
CCGCCAGGGCGTCGGCCTCGGTCAATGCGTCCTCACGGAAGGCACCGCGCCGCCTGGCCTCGGTGGGCGT
CACTTCCTCGCTGCGCTCAAGTGCGCGGTACAGGGTCGAGCGATGCACGCCAAGCAGTGCAGCCGCCTCT
TTCACGGTGCGGCCTTCCTGGTCGATCAGCTCGCGGGCGTGCGCGATCTGTGCCGGGGTGAGGGTAGGGC
GGGGGCCAAACTTCACGCCTCGGGCCTTGGCGGCCTCGCGCCCGCTCCGGGTGCGGTCGATGATTAGGGA
ACGCTCGAACTCGGCAATGCCGGCGAACACGGTCAACACCATGCGGCCGGCCGGCGTGGTGGTGTCGGCC
CACGGCTCTGCCAGGCTACGCAGGCCCGCGCCGGCCTCCTGGATGCGCTCGGCAATGTCCAGTAGGTCGC
GGGTGCTGCGGGCCAGGCGGTCTAGCCTGGTCACTGTCACAACGTCGCCAGGGCGTAGGTGGTCAAGCAT
CCTGGCCAGCTCCGGGCGGTCGCGCCTGGTGCCGGTGATCTTCTCGGAAAACAGCTTGGTGCAGCCGGCC
GCGTGCAGTTCGGCCCGTTGGTTGGTCAAGTCCTGGTCGTCGGTGCTGACGCGGGCATAGCCCAGCAGGC
CAGCGGCGGCGCTCTTGTTCATGGCGTAATGTCTCCGGTTCTAGTCGCAAGTATTCTACTTTATGCGACT
AAAACACGCGACAAGAAAACGCCAGGAAAAGGGCAGGGCGGCAGCCTGTCGCGTAACTTAGGACTTGTGC
GACATGTCGTTTTCAGAAGACGGCTGCACTGAACGTCAGAAGCCGACTGCACTATAGCAGCGGAGGGGTT
GGATCAAAGTACTTTGATCCCGAGGGGAACCCTGTGGTTGGCATGCACATACAAATGGACGAACGGATAA
ACCT
