>Addgene plasmid #68660 | pMpGWB332 | addgene partial sequence | sequence record 128436 | CAT-R 5'-GCAACTGACTGAAATGCCTC-3'
GATTTTTTTCTCCATTTTAGCTTCCTTAGCTCCTGAAAATCTCGACGGATCCTAACTCAAAATCCACACA
TTATACGAGCCGGAAGCATAAAGTGTAAAGCCTGGGGTGCCTAATGCGGCCCCTCGAGGGGCCGCCATAG
ATGACTGGATATGTTGTGTTTTACAGTATTATGTAGTCTGTTTTTTATGCAAAATCTAATTTAATATATT
GATATTTATATCATTTTACGTTTCTCGTTCAGCTTTTTTGTACAAACTTGTTGATAACTCTAGATGGTGG
AACTTCGCTCTCGACTG
