>Addgene plasmid #68660 | pMpGWB332 | addgene partial sequence | sequence record 129852 | NOSterm-R 5'-attgccaaatgtttgaacga-3'
CGACCTGCAGACTGGCTGTGTATAAGGGAGCCTGACATTTATATTCCCCAGAACATCAGGTTAATGGCGT
TTTTGATGTCATTTTCGCGGTGGCTGAGATCAGCCACTTCTTCCCCGATAACGGAGACCGGCACACTGGC
CATATCGGTGGTCATCATGCGCCAGCTTTCATCCCCGATATGCACCACCGGGTAAAGTTCACGGGAGACT
TTATCTGACAGCAGACGTGCACTGGCCAGGGGGATCACCATCCGTCGCCCG
